>Addgene plasmid #176817 | pEE060 | addgene full sequence | sequence record 349634 | Addgene NGS Result
CGTCTGGCTGGCTGGCATAAATATCTCACTCGCAATCAAATTCAGCCGATAGCGGAACGGGAAGGCGACT
GGAGTGCCATGTCCGGTTTTCAACAAACCATGCAAATGCTGAATGAGGGCATCGTTCCCACTGCGATGCT
GGTTGCCAACGATCAGATGGCGCTGGGCGCAATGCGCGCCATTACCGAGTCCGGGCTGCGCGTTGGTGCG
GATATCTCGGTAGTGGGATACGACGATACCGAAGACAGCTCATGTTATATCCCGCCGTTAACCACCATCA
AACAGGATTTTCGCCTGCTGGGGCAAACCAGCGTGGACCGCTTGCTGCAACTCTCTCAGGGCCAGGCGGT
GAAGGGCAATCAGCTGTTGCCCGTCTCACTGGTGAAAAGAAAAACCACCCTGGCGCCCAATACGCAAACC
GCCTCTCCCCGCGCGTTGGCCGATTCATTAATGCAGCTGGCACGACAGGTTTCCCGACTGGAAAGCGGGC
AGTGAGCGCAACGCAATTAATGTAAGTTAGCTCACTCATTAGGCACCGGGATCTCGACCGATGCCCTTGA
GAGCCTTCAACCCAGTCAGCTCCTTCCGGTGGGCGCGGGGCATGACTATCGTCGCCGCACTTATGACTGT
CTTCTTTATCATGCAACTCGTAGGACAGGTGCCGGCAGCGCTCTGGGTCATTTTCGGCGAGGACCGCTTT
CGCTGGAGCGCGACGATGATCGGCCTGTCGCTTGCGGTATTCGGAATCTTGCACGCCCTCGCTCAAGCCT
TCGTCACTGGTCCCGCCACCAAACGTTTCGGCGAGAAGCAGGCCATTATCGCCGGCATGGCGGCCCCACG
GGTGCGCATGATCGTGCTCCTGTCGTTGAGGACCCGGCTAGGCTGGCGGGGTTGCCTTACTGGTTAGCAG
AATGAATCACCGATACGCGAGCGAACGTGAAGCGACTGCTGCTGCAAAACGTCTGCGACCTGAGCAACAA
CATGAATGGTCTTCGGTTTCCGTGTTTCGTAAAGTCTGGAAACGCGGAAGTCAGCGCCCTGCACCATTAT
GTTCCGGATCTGCATCGCAGGATGCTGCTGGCTACCCTGTGGAACACCTACATCTGTATTAACGAAGCGC
TGGCATTGACCCTGAGTGATTTTTCTCTGGTCCCGCCGCATCCATACCGCCAGTTGTTTACCCTCACAAC
GTTCCAGTAACCGGGCATGTTCATCATCAGTAACCCGTATCGTGAGCATCCTCTCTCGTTTCATCGGTAT
CATTACCCCCATGAACAGAAATCCCCCTTACACGGAGGCATCAGTGACCAAACAGGAAAAAACCGCCCTT
AACATGGCCCGCTTTATCAGAAGCCAGACATTAACGCTTCTGGAGAAACTCAACGAGCTGGACGCGGATG
AACAGGCAGACATCTGTGAATCGCTTCACGACCACGCTGATGAGCTTTACCGCAGCTGCCTCGCGCGTTT
CGGTGATGACGGTGAAAACCTCTGACACATGCAGCTCCCGGAGACGGTCACAGCTTGTCTGTAAGCGGAT
GCCGGGAGCAGACAAGCCCGTCAGGGCGCGTCAGCGGGTGTTGGCGGGTGTCGGGGCGCAGCCATGACCC
AGTCACGTAGCGATAGCGGAGTGTATACTGGCTTAACTATGCGGCATCAGAGCAGATTGTACTGAGAGTG
CACCATTGCGGTGTGAAATACCGCACAGATGCGTAAGGAGAAAATACCGCATCAGGCGCTCTTCCGCTTC
CTCGCTCACTGACTCGCTGCGCTCGGTCGTTCGGCTGCGGCGAGCGGTATCAGCTCACTCAAAGGCGGTA
ATACGGTTATCCACAGAATCAGGGGATAACGCAGGAAAGAACATGTGAGCAAAAGGCCAGCAAAAGGCCA
GGAACCGTAAAAAGGCCGCGTTGCTGGCGTTTTTCCATAGGCTCCGCCCCCCTGACGAGCATCACAAAAA
TCGACGCTCAAGTCAGAGGTGGCGAAACCCGACAGGACTATAAAGATACCAGGCGTTTCCCCCTGGAAGC
TCCCTCGTGCGCTCTCCTGTTCCGACCCTGCCGCTTACCGGATACCTGTCCGCCTTTCTCCCTTCGGGAA
GCGTGGCGCTTTCTCATAGCTCACGCTGTAGGTATCTCAGTTCGGTGTAGGTCGTTCGCTCCAAGCTGGG
CTGTGTGCACGAACCCCCCGTTCAGCCCGACCGCTGCGCCTTATCCGGTAACTATCGTCTTGAGTCCAAC
CCGGTAAGACACGACTTATCGCCACTGGCAGCAGCCACTGGTAACAGGATTAGCAGAGCGAGGTATGTAG
GCGGTGCTACAGAGTTCTTGAAGTGGTGGCCTAACTACGGCTACACTAGAAGGACAGTATTTGGTATCTG
CGCTCTGCTGAAGCCAGTTACCTTCGGAAAAAGAGTTGGTAGCTCTTGATCCGGCAAACAAACCACCGCT
GGTAGCGGTGGTTTTTTTGTTTGCAAGCAGCAGATTACGCGCAGAAAAAAAGGATCTCAAGAAGATCCTT
TGATCTTTTCTACGGGGTCTGACGCTCAGTGGAACGAAAACTCACGTTAAGGGATTTTGGTCATGAGATT
ATCAAAAAGGATCTTCACCTAGATCCTTTTAAATTAAAAATGAAGTTTTAAATCAATCTAAAGTATATAT
GAGTAAACTTGGTCTGACAGTTACCAATGCTTAATCAGTGAGGCACCTATCTCAGCGATCTGTCTATTTC
GTTCATCCATAGTTGCCTGACTCCCCGTCGTGTAGATAACTACGATACGGGAGGGCTTACCATCTGGCCC
CAGTGCTGCAATGATACCGCGAGACCCACGCTCACCGGCTCCAGATTTATCAGCAATAAACCAGCCAGCC
GGAAGGGCCGAGCGCAGAAGTGGTCCTGCAACTTTATCCGCCTCCATCCAGTCTATTAATTGTTGCCGGG
AAGCTAGAGTAAGTAGTTCGCCAGTTAATAGTTTGCGCAACGTTGTTGCCATTGCTGCAGGCATCGTGGT
GTCACGCTCGTCGTTTGGTATGGCTTCATTCAGCTCCGGTTCCCAACGATCAAGGCGAGTTACATGATCC
CCCATGTTGTGCAAAAAAGCGGTTAGCTCCTTCGGTCCTCCGATCGTTGTCAGAAGTAAGTTGGCCGCAG
TGTTATCACTCATGGTTATGGCAGCACTGCATAATTCTCTTACTGTCATGCCATCCGTAAGATGCTTTTC
TGTGACTGGTGAGTACTCAACCAAGTCATTCTGAGAATAGTGTATGCGGCGACCGAGTTGCTCTTGCCCG
GCGTCAATACGGGATAATACCGCGCCACATAGCAGAACTTTAAAAGTGCTCATCATTGGAAAACGTTCTT
CGGGGCGAAAACTCTCAAGGATCTTACCGCTGTTGAGATCCAGTTCGATGTAACCCACTCGTGCACCCAA
CTGATCTTCAGCATCTTTTACTTTCACCAGCGTTTCTGGGTGAGCAAAAACAGGAAGGCAAAATGCCGCA
AAAAAGGGAATAAGGGCGACACGGAAATGTTGAATACTCATACTCTTCCTTTTTCAATATTATTGAAGCA
TTTATCAGGGTTATTGTCTCATGAGCGGATACATATTTGAATGTATTTAGAAAAATAAACAAATAGGGGT
TCCGCGCACATTTCCCCGAAAAGTGCCACCTAAATTGTAAGCGTTAATATTTTGTTAAAATTCGCGTTAA
ATTTTTGTTAAATCAGCTCATTTTTTAACCAATAGGCCGAAATCGGCAAAATCCCTTATAAATCAAAAGA
ATAGACCGAGATAGGGT
[37 nt withheld, positions 3798-3834]
AAAGAACGTGGACTCCAACGTCAAAGG
[49 nt withheld, positions 3862-3910]
T
[91 nt withheld, positions 3912-4002]
G
[124 nt withheld, positions 4004-4127]
CCCATTCGCCAATCCGGATATAGTTCCTCCTTTCAGCAAAAAACCCCTCAAGACCCGTTTAGAGGCCCCA
AGGGGTTATGCTAGTTATTGCTCAGCGGTGGCAGCAGCCAACTCAGCTTCCTTTCGGGCTTTGTTAGCAG
CCGGATCTCAGTGGTGGTGGTGGTGGTGCTCGAGGTACGGGCAGGTAGACTGGTAGTCGGAAATAGAATC
GTCGTTCTCCGGCGGCGGGCACAGGAACTGATCGTAACGAGTGTCATCGTCCAGGAAACGTTTCAGCCAT
GCGATGGAGAATTTTGCGATAGTGGTGTTGTCGGTGTTCGGAGCAAGGTGGGAAGCACCTGCCAGTTCCA
GGTAAGCTTTACCCGGATCATCTGGCAGAGATTCGTAAAATGGTTTTGCGTGCTGGCTTACAGGTGCAAC
GGTGTCGTTCTGCGCACCAATGATCAGGGTCGGCGTCTGAACACCGGAGAAGTCTTTGGTGGTGTGCCAC
GGAGTCAGTGGGATTGCCGCTTTCAGCGCCGGGTTATCCAGGGCTGCTTTCAGGGAGCCGCCACCACCCA
TAGAGTGACCCATCACACCCAGACGTGCCGGATCGATGATATCTTTCACGTCTGAGTCGTTAACCAGATA
GTCCAGGCTTGCCTGCAGCTGACGGGCACGGCTATCTGGCTGATCGGTGGTGGTAATGGTATCAATGGTG
AAGACAACGAAACCCTGAGATGCCAGACGCGGGCCGTACCAAGCCATAGTTTCCTGTGTGCCGGTGAACC
CGGGAGAAATAGACACCGCGGAGAACAGACCATCGGTCGTATCCGTGGGGTAGTAGATAGTGCCGCCACC
AAAACCGGACACGCTCAGGCGGCTAACGGATTCTTCGTCGACCTCGAACGGGCCGCGCGGCGCGGTGATG
GATTCTTCGGTTGGGTCCGGGCCGTGTACGTCAGCGGGTTCGGCCATATGTATATCTCCTTCTTAAAGTT
AAACAAAATTATTTCTAGAGGGGAATTGTTATCCGCTCACAATTCCCCTATAGTGAGTCGTATTAATTTC
GCGGGATCGAGATCTCGATCCTCTACGCCGGACGCATCGTGGCCGGCATCACCGGCGCCACAGGTGCGGT
TGCTGGCGCCTATATCGCCGACATCACCGATGGGGAAGATCGGGCTCGCCACTTCGGGCTCATGAGCGCT
TGTTTCGGCGTGGGTATGGTGGCAGGCCCCGTGGCCGGGGGACTGTTGGGCGCCATCTCCTTGCATGCAC
CATTCCTTGCGGCGGCGGTGCTCAACGGCCTCAACCTACTACTGGGCTGCTTCCTAATGCAGGAGTCGCA
TAAGGGAGAGCGTCGAGATCCCGGACACCATCGAATGGCGCAAAACCTTTCGCGGTATGGCATGATAGCG
CCCGGAAGAGAGTCAATTCAGGGTGGTGAATGTGAAACCAGTAACGTTATACGATGTCGCAGAGTATGCC
GGTGTCTCTTATCAGACCGTTTCCCGCGTGGTGAACCAGGCCAGCCACGTTTCTGCGAAAACGCGGGAAA
AAGTGGAAGCGGCGATGGCGGAGCTGAATTACATTCCCAACCGCGTGGCACAACAACTGGCGGGCAAACA
GTCGTTGCTGATTGGCGTTGCCACCTCCAGTCTGGCCCTGCACGCGCCGTCGCAAATTGTCGCGGCGATT
AAATCTCGCGCCGATCAACTGGGTGCCAGCGTGGTGGTGTCGATGGTAGAACGAAGCGGCGTCGAAGCCT
GTAAAGCGGCGGTGCACAATCTTCTCGCGCAACGCGTCAGTGGGCTGATCATTAACTATCCGCTGGATGA
CCAGGATGCCATTGCTGTGGAAGCTGCCTGCACTAATGTTCCGGCGTTATTTCTTGATGTCTCTGACCAG
ACACCCATCAACAGTATTATTTTCTCCCATGAAGACGGTACGCGACTGGGCGTGGAGCATCTGGTCGCAT
TGGGTCACCAGCAAATCGCGCTGTTAGCGGGCCCATTAAGTTCTGTCTCGGCGCGTCTG
Features (pLannotate 1.2.2; 19 found; start..end, strand, type, name):
    508..529     +  protein_bind   CAP binding site: CAP binding activates transcription in the presence of cAMP. E. coli catabolite activator protein
    544..835     +  CDS            TcR (fragment): tetracycline efflux protein; tet; confers resistance to tetracycline
    907..1287    -  CDS            YPB1_ECOLX: Protein predicted: Swiss-Prot protein existence level 4. From Escherichia coli.
   1304..1495    +  CDS            rop: Rop protein, which maintains plasmids at low copy number; rop
   1597..1736    +  misc_feature   bom: basis of mobility region from pBR322
   1922..2510    -  rep_origin     ori: high-copy-number ColE1/pMB1/pBR322/pUC origin of replication
   2681..3541    -  CDS            AmpR: β-lactamase; bla; confers resistance to ampicillin, carbenicillin, and related antibiotics
   3542..3646    -  promoter       AmpR promoter: bla
   3699..4127    -  rep_origin     f1 ori (sequence partly withheld): f1 bacteriophage origin of replication; arrow indicates direction of (+) strand synthesis
   4164..4211    -  terminator     T7 terminator: transcription terminator for bacteriophage T7 RNA polymerase
   4219..4268    -  CDS            SET1 (fragment): solubility-enhancement tag derived from T7 phage gene 10B
   4278..4295    -  CDS            9xHis (fragment): 9xHis affinity tag
   4314..5060    -  CDS            PETH_UNKP (fragment): Experimental evidence at protein level: Swiss-Prot protein existence level 1. Cutinase that degrades cutin fibers prepared from tomato peels and hydrolyzes various fatty acid monoesters with acyl chain lengths of 2 to 18, with a preference for short-chain substrates (C4 substrate at most). Cannot hydrolyze olive oil (PubMed:22194294). Is also able to degrade polyethylene terephthalate (PET), the most abundant polyester plastic in the world (PubMed:22194294, PubMed:32269349). Can also depolymerize poly(epsilon-caprolactone) (PCL), a synthetic aliphatic biodegradable polyester (PubMed:22194294).
   5092..5114    -  RBS            RBS: efficient ribosome binding site from bacteriophage T7 gene 10 (Olins and Rangwala, 1989)
   5129..5153    -  protein_bind   lac operator: The lac repressor binds to the lac operator to inhibit transcription in E. coli. This inhibition can be relieved by adding lactose or isopropyl-β-D-thiogalactopyranoside (IPTG). lac repressor encoded by lacI
   5154..5172    -  promoter       T7 promoter: promoter for bacteriophage T7 RNA polymerase
   5194..5473    +  CDS            TcR (fragment): tetracycline efflux protein; tet; confers resistance to tetracycline
   5481..5558    +  promoter       lacI promoter: lacI
   5559..495     +  CDS            lacI (across the origin): lac repressor; lacI; The lac repressor binds to the lac operator to inhibit transcription in E. coli. This inhibition can be relieved by adding lactose or isopropyl-β-D-thiogalactopyranoside (IPTG).
