[The description below was written by a language model from this plasmid's Addgene catalogue record and pLannotate feature annotations shown in this document.]
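Description:
pEE060 is a bacterial expression plasmid built on the pET21b(+) backbone that carries a codon-optimized gene for a putative thermophilic poly(ethylene terephthalate) (PET) hydrolase from Saccharopolyspora flava, designated "611" in the depositor's naming. The roughly 780 bp insert was cloned between the NdeI and XhoI sites, giving a sequenced plasmid of about 6.1 kb. The plasmid replicates in E. coli through a ColE1/pBR322-type origin and is selected with ampicillin through the β-lactamase gene and its own promoter. The backbone also retains the rop gene and bom region, an f1 phage origin, and short nonfunctional remnants of the tetracycline resistance gene. The catalogue lists it as high copy, although rop normally moderates the copy number of pBR322-derived plasmids.

The coding sequence is driven by a T7 promoter followed directly by a lac operator, with the efficient T7 gene 10 ribosome binding site upstream of the start codon and a T7 terminator downstream. A plasmid-borne lacI gene with its own promoter supplies lac repressor. Transcription is therefore held off until an inducer such as IPTG is added, and it requires a host that provides T7 RNA polymerase. The open reading frame runs into the backbone-encoded C-terminal 6xHis tag, which allows metal-affinity purification. The automated annotation labels this tag as a fragment of a longer His tag. It also matches the insert to a characterized cutinase-type PET hydrolase by homology, consistent with the predicted enzyme family. The short "SET1" hit next to the terminator is probably a backbone sequence match rather than a functional fusion. The construct is used to produce recombinant enzyme for studies that survey natural diversity for thermotolerant PET-degrading scaffolds.
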