Addgene plasmid #176817: pEE060
Purpose: Encodes codon optimized putative thermophilic PET hydrolase enzyme for bacterial expression
Depositing lab: Gregg Beckham. Depositing organization: National Laboratory of the Rockies (NLR). Publication: Sourcing thermotolerant poly(ethylene terephthalate) hydrolase scaffolds from natural diversity. Erickson E, Gado JE, Avilan L, Bratti F, Brizendine RK, Cox PA, Gill R, Graham R, Kim DJ, Konig G, Michener WE, Poudel S, Ramirez KJ, Shakespeare TJ, Zahn M, Boyd ES, Payne CM, DuBois JL, Pickford AR, Beckham GT, McGeehan JE. Nat Commun. 2022 Dec 21;13(1):7850. doi: 10.1038/s41467-022-35237-x. PubMed 36543766.
Backbone
  Vector backbone: pET21b(+)
  Backbone manufacturer: EMD Biosciences
  Backbone size w/o insert (bp): 5366
  Vector type: Bacterial Expression
Growth in bacteria
  Bacterial resistance: Ampicillin, 100 μg/mL
  Growth temperature: 37°C
  Growth strain: DH5alpha
  Copy number: High Copy
Gene/Insert
  Gene/Insert name: 611 (alt name: Saccharopolyspora flava WP_093412886.1)
  Species: Saccharopolyspora flava
  Insert size (bp): 780
  Promoter: T7
  Tag / fusion protein: 6xHis (C terminal on backbone)
  Cloning method: Restriction Enzyme; 5′ cloning site NdeI (unknown if destroyed); 3′ cloning site XhoI (unknown if destroyed)
  Sequencing primers: 5′ T7 For; 3′ T7 Rev
Terms and licenses: Academic/Nonprofit Terms; Industry Terms: Not Available to Industry
Depositor comments: Accession Number WP_093412886.1
How to cite: pEE060 was a gift from Gregg Beckham (Addgene plasmid # 176817 ; http://n2t.net/addgene:176817 ; RRID:Addgene_176817)
