>Addgene plasmid #176817 | pEE060 | depositor partial sequence | sequence record 342689 | Insert (including NdeI and XhoI sites)
CATATGGCCGAACCCGCTGACGTACACGGCCCGGACCCAACCGAAGAATCCATCACCGCGCCGCGCGGCC
CGTTCGAGGTCGACGAAGAATCCGTTAGCCGCCTGAGCGTGTCCGGTTTTGGTGGCGGCACTATCTACTA
CCCCACGGATACGACCGATGGTCTGTTCTCCGCGGTGTCTATTTCTCCCGGGTTCACCGGCACACAGGAA
ACTATGGCTTGGTACGGCCCGCGTCTGGCATCTCAGGGTTTCGTTGTCTTCACCATTGATACCATTACCA
CCACCGATCAGCCAGATAGCCGTGCCCGTCAGCTGCAGGCAAGCCTGGACTATCTGGTTAACGACTCAGA
CGTGAAAGATATCATCGATCCGGCACGTCTGGGTGTGATGGGTCACTCTATGGGTGGTGGCGGCTCCCTG
AAAGCAGCCCTGGATAACCCGGCGCTGAAAGCGGCAATCCCACTGACTCCGTGGCACACCACCAAAGACT
TCTCCGGTGTTCAGACGCCGACCCTGATCATTGGTGCGCAGAACGACACCGTTGCACCTGTAAGCCAGCA
CGCAAAACCATTTTACGAATCTCTGCCAGATGATCCGGGTAAAGCTTACCTGGAACTGGCAGGTGCTTCC
CACCTTGCTCCGAACACCGACAACACCACTATCGCAAAATTCTCCATCGCATGGCTGAAACGTTTCCTGG
ACGATGACACTCGTTACGATCAGTTCCTGTGCCCGCCGCCGGAGAACGACGATTCTATTTCCGACTACCA
GTCTACCTGCCCGTACCTCGAG
